>Addgene plasmid #18008 | pLPC TRF2 deltaB deltaM | addgene partial sequence | sequence record 23863 | 18008 with CMV-F
CGNGGGGCATTAGCAGAGCTCTCTGGCTACTAGAGAACCCACTGCTTACTGGCTTATCGAAATTAATACC
ACTCACTATAGGGAGACCCAAGCTTGGTACCGAGCTCGGATCCGCCACCATGGAGGCACGGCTGGAAGAG
GCAGTCAATCGCTGGGTGCTCAAGTTCTACTTCCACGAGGCGCTGCGGGCCTTTCGGGGTAGCCGGTACG
GGGACTTCAGACAGATCCGGGACATCATGCAGGCTTTGCTTGTCAGGCCCTTGGGGAAGGAGCACACCGT
GTCCCGATTGCTGCGGGTTATGCAGTGTCTGTCGCGGATTGAAGAAGGGGAAAATTTAGACTGTTCCTTT
GATATGGAGGCTGAGCTCACACCACTGGAATCAGCTATCAATGTGCTGGAGATGATTAAAACGGAATTTA
CACTGACAGAAGCAGTGGTCGAATCCAGTAGAAAACTGGTCAAGGAAGCTGCTGTCATTATTTGTATCAA
AAACAAAGAATTTGAAAAGGCTTCAAAAATTTTGAAAAAACATATGTCCAAGGACCCCACAACTCAGAAG
CTGAGAAATGATCTCCTGAATATTATTCGAGAAAAGAACTTGGCCCATCCTGTTATCCAGAACTTTCGA
