[The description below was written by a language model from this plasmid's Addgene catalogue record.]
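Description:
pLPC TRF2 deltaB deltaM is a retroviral expression plasmid built on the pLPC backbone (about 5.6 kb without insert) for delivering a truncated form of human TRF2 (TERF2, TTAGGG repeat binding factor 2) into mammalian cells. It is maintained in E. coli as a high-copy plasmid under ampicillin selection, and it carries a puromycin marker so that transduced mammalian cells can be selected after infection. As a retroviral vector, it is intended to be packaged into viral particles that integrate the expression cassette into the target cell genome. The record does not list the promoter driving the insert, the viral elements, or any epitope tag, and no feature table is available to confirm them.

The insert is a roughly 1.2 kb human TRF2 fragment cloned between BamHI and EcoRI sites, both of which are preserved. It lacks two regions of the protein: the N-terminal basic domain (amino acids 1–44) and the C-terminal Myb domain (amino acids 454–500). The Myb domain is the part of TRF2 that binds duplex telomeric repeat DNA, so the doubly deleted protein cannot bind telomeres itself. This type of allele is generally used as a dominant-negative inhibitor of endogenous TRF2, disrupting telomere protection. The associated publication concerns senescence induced by an altered telomere state rather than by loss of telomeric DNA, which is consistent with using the construct to uncap telomeres experimentally and to study the resulting cellular responses, such as senescence.
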