Addgene plasmid #18008: pLPC TRF2 deltaB deltaM
Depositing lab: Titia de Lange. Depositing organization: Rockefeller University. Publication: Senescence induced by altered telomere state, not telomere loss. Karlseder J, Smogorzewska A, de Lange T. Science. 2002 Mar 29. 295(5564):2446-9. 10.1126/science.1069523 PubMed 11923537.
Backbone
  Vector backbone: pLPC
  Backbone size w/o insert (bp): 5600
  Vector type: Retroviral
  Selectable markers: Puromycin
Growth in bacteria
  Bacterial resistance: Ampicillin, 100 μg/mL
  Growth temperature: 37°C
  Growth strain: DH5alpha
  Copy number: High Copy
Gene/Insert
  Gene/Insert name: hTRF2 (alt names: human TTAGGG repeat binding factor 2; 2454; TERF2)
  Species: H. sapiens (human)
  Insert size (bp): 1227
  Mutation: Deleted Basic Domain (aa1-44) and Myb Domain (aa454-500)
  Entrez Gene: TERF2 (a.k.a. TRBF2, TRF2)
  Cloning method: Restriction Enzyme; 5′ cloning site BamHI (not destroyed); 3′ cloning site EcoRI (not destroyed)
  Sequencing primers: 5′ taggcgtgtacggtggga; 3′ cttgccaaacctacaggt
Terms and licenses: Academic/Nonprofit Terms; Industry Terms: Not Available to Industry
Depositor comments: {Wang et al., 2004, Cell, 119, 355-68}
How to cite: pLPC TRF2 deltaB deltaM was a gift from Titia de Lange (Addgene plasmid # 18008 ; http://n2t.net/addgene:18008 ; RRID:Addgene_18008)
